Addgene plasmid #121668: pCF730
Purpose: EF1a-ProCas9-Flavi-P2A-Puro
Depositing lab: David Savage. Depositing organization: University of California, Berkeley. Publication: CRISPR-Cas9 Circular Permutants as Programmable Scaffolds for Genome Modification. Oakes BL, Fellmann C, Rishi H, Taylor KL, Ren SM, Nadler DC, Yokoo R, Arkin AP, Doudna JA, Savage DF. Cell. 2019 Jan 10;176(1-2):254-267.e16. doi: 10.1016/j.cell.2018.11.052. PubMed 30633905.
Backbone
  Vector backbone: pEF1a
  Backbone size w/o insert (bp): 11094
  Total vector size (bp): 13593
  Vector type: Lentiviral
  Selectable markers: Puromycin
Growth in bacteria
  Bacterial resistance: Ampicillin, 100 μg/mL
  Growth temperature: 37°C
  Growth strain: NEB Stable
  Growth instructions: one more resistance cassette: puroR
  Copy number: High Copy
Gene/Insert
  Gene/Insert name: Cas9(C) (alt name: c terminal portion of cas9)
  Species: Streptococcus pyogenes
  Insert size (bp): 2499
  Promoter: EF-1a core promoter
  Cloning method: Unknown
  Sequencing primers: 5′ 5'-AATGAGAAAGCCCGCCTTCC-3'; 3′ 5'-CTCCGCGTTTCTTTTGTTTGTCG-3'
Terms and licenses: Academic/Nonprofit Terms; Industry Terms: Not Available to Industry
How to cite: pCF730 was a gift from David Savage (Addgene plasmid # 121668 ; http://n2t.net/addgene:121668 ; RRID:Addgene_121668)
