[The description below was written by a language model from this plasmid's Addgene catalogue record and pLannotate feature annotations shown in this document.]
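Description:
pCF730 is a 13.6 kb third-generation-style, self-inactivating HIV-1 lentiviral transfer plasmid built on a pEF1a backbone for expressing a circularly permuted, protease-gated Streptococcus pyogenes Cas9 ("ProCas9-Flavi") in mammalian cells. In bacteria it is maintained through a high-copy ColE1/pUC origin and selected with ampicillin via AmpR. An f1 origin is also present. The viral genome is transcribed from a CMV enhancer/promoter fused to a truncated 5' LTR, followed by the Ψ packaging signal with a gag fragment, the RRE for Rev-dependent export and the cPPT/CTS. It ends in a WPRE and a ΔU3 3' LTR, with a bGH polyadenylation signal downstream.

The payload is driven by the EF-1α core promoter with a truncated intron A. The annotation shows Cas9 segments in a rearranged order: sequence matching the later part of the N-terminal portion runs into the complete C-terminal portion, followed after a short gap by a further N-terminal fragment and an SV40 NLS. This layout is consistent with a circular permutant in which the original termini are joined by a linker. The "Flavi" name suggests that this linker carries a flavivirus protease cleavage site, so that nuclease activity depends on the presence of the protease, but neither the linker nor the site is annotated in the record. According to the stated purpose, a P2A peptide (also not annotated) couples Cas9 to puromycin N-acetyltransferase, allowing puromycin selection of transduced cells from the same transcript. Outside the LTRs, an SV40/EM7-driven BleoR cassette remains in the backbone. No guide RNA cassette is annotated, so one would presumably be supplied separately. The construct comes from work on Cas9 circular permutants as programmable scaffolds for genome modification.
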