Features (pLannotate 1.2.2; 36 found; start..end, strand, type, name):
     31..83      -  misc_feature   bom (fragment): basis of mobility region from pBR322
    238..617     +  enhancer       CMV enhancer: human cytomegalovirus immediate early enhancer
    618..817     +  promoter       CMV promoter: human cytomegalovirus (CMV) immediate early promoter
    835..1015    +  LTR            5' LTR (truncated): truncated 5' long terminal repeat (LTR) from HIV-1
   1062..1187    +  misc_feature   HIV-1 Ψ: packaging signal of human immunodeficiency virus type 1
   1171..1534    +  CDS            HIV-1 gag (fragment): gag protein from human immunodeficiency virus 1; gag
   1680..1913    +  misc_feature   RRE: The Rev response element (RRE) of HIV-1 allows for Rev-dependent mRNA export from the nucleus to the cytoplasm.
   2290..2390    +  CDS            Rev (fragment): human immunodeficiency virus 1 (HIV-1) Rev protein; rev; enhances nuclear export of unspliced and incompletely spliced viral mRNAs
   2440..2557    +  misc_feature   cPPT/CTS: central polypurine tract and central termination sequence of HIV-1
   2607..2625    +  CDS            small t antigen (fragment): SV40 (simian virus 40) small t antigen
   2651..2862    +  promoter       EF-1α core promoter: core promoter for human elongation factor EF-1α
   2863..2971    +  intron         EF-1α intron A (fragment): intron upstream of the start codon of human EF-1α
   3597..3800    +  intron         EF-1α intron A: truncated intron upstream of the start codon of human EF-1α
   3855..4979    +  CDS            Cas9(N) (fragment): N-terminal portion of Streptococcus pyogenes Cas9 (Zetsche et al., 2015)
   4866..7364    +  CDS            Cas9(C): C-terminal portion of Streptococcus pyogenes Cas9 (Zetsche et al., 2015)
   7389..7980    +  CDS            Cas9(N) (fragment): N-terminal portion of Streptococcus pyogenes Cas9 (Zetsche et al., 2015)
   7986..8006    +  CDS            SV40 NLS: nuclear localization signal of SV40 (simian virus 40) large T antigen
   8072..8669    +  CDS            PuroR (fragment): puromycin N-acetyltransferase; pac from Streptomyces; confers resistance to puromycin
   8685..9273    +  misc_feature   WPRE: woodchuck hepatitis virus posttranscriptional regulatory element
   9324..9343    +  misc_feature   cPPT/CTS (fragment): central polypurine tract and central termination sequence of HIV-1
   9345..9578    +  LTR            3' LTR (ΔU3): self-inactivating 3' long terminal repeat (LTR) from HIV-1
   9610..9834    +  polyA_signal   bGH poly(A) signal: bovine growth hormone polyadenylation signal
   9838..9859    +  promoter       SV40 promoter (fragment): SV40 enhancer and early promoter
   9880..10308   +  rep_origin     f1 ori (sequence partly withheld): f1 bacteriophage origin of replication; arrow indicates direction of (+) strand synthesis
  10322..10651   +  promoter       SV40 promoter: SV40 enhancer and early promoter
  10699..10746   +  promoter       EM7 promoter: synthetic bacterial promoter&nbsp
  10765..11139   +  CDS            BleoR: antibiotic-binding protein; Sh ble from Streptoalloteichus hindustanus; confers resistance to bleomycin, phleomycin, and Zeocin™
  11149..11274   +  CDS            ble (fragment): BLE_KLEPN - Experimental evidence at protein level: Swiss-Prot protein existence level 1. Binding protein with a strong affinity to the bleomycin family of antibiotics. Binds to CL990; an antimitotic-antibiotic compound. From Klebsiella pneumoniae.
  11269..11390   +  polyA_signal   SV40 poly(A) signal: SV40 polyadenylation signal
  11461..11483   -  protein_bind   lac operator (fragment): The lac repressor binds to the lac operator to inhibit transcription in E. coli. This inhibition can be relieved by adding lactose or isopropyl-β-D-thiogalactopyranoside (IPTG). lac repressor encoded by lacI
  11487..11517   -  promoter       lac promoter: promoter for the E. coli lac operon
  11532..11553   -  protein_bind   CAP binding site: CAP binding activates transcription in the presence of cAMP. E. coli catabolite activator protein
  11566..11658   -  CDS            lacI (fragment): lac repressor; lacI; The lac repressor binds to the lac operator to inhibit transcription in E. coli. This inhibition can be relieved by adding lactose or isopropyl-β-D-thiogalactopyranoside (IPTG).
  11841..12429   -  rep_origin     ori: high-copy-number ColE1/pMB1/pBR322/pUC origin of replication
  12600..13460   -  CDS            AmpR: β-lactamase; bla; confers resistance to ampicillin, carbenicillin, and related antibiotics
  13461..13565   -  promoter       AmpR promoter: bla
>Addgene plasmid #121668 | pCF730 | addgene full sequence | sequence record 237507 | Addgene NGS Result
GTCGACGGATCGGGAGATCTCCCGATCCCCTATGGTGCACTCTCAGTACAATCTGCTCTGATGCCGCATA
GTTAAGCCAGTATCTGCTCCCTGCTTGTGTGTTGGAGGTCGCTGAGTAGTGCGCGAGCAAAATTTAAGCT
ACAACAAGGCAAGGCTTGACCGACAATTGCATGAAGAATCTGCTTAGGGTTAGGCGTTTTGCGCTGCTTC
GCGATGTACGGGCCAGATATACGCGTTGACATTGATTATTGACTAGTTATTAATAGTAATCAATTACGGG
GTCATTAGTTCATAGCCCATATATGGAGTTCCGCGTTACATAACTTACGGTAAATGGCCCGCCTGGCTGA
CCGCCCAACGACCCCCGCCCATTGACGTCAATAATGACGTATGTTCCCATAGTAACGCCAATAGGGACTT
TCCATTGACGTCAATGGGTGGAGTATTTACGGTAAACTGCCCACTTGGCAGTACATCAAGTGTATCATAT
GCCAAGTACGCCCCCTATTGACGTCAATGACGGTAAATGGCCCGCCTGGCATTATGCCCAGTACATGACC
TTATGGGACTTTCCTACTTGGCAGTACATCTACGTATTAGTCATCGCTATTACCATGGTGATGCGGTTTT
GGCAGTACATCAATGGGCGTGGATAGCGGTTTGACTCACGGGGATTTCCAAGTCTCCACCCCATTGACGT
CAATGGGAGTTTGTTTTGGCACCAAAATCAACGGGACTTTCCAAAATGTCGTAACAACTCCGCCCCATTG
ACGCAAATGGGCGGTAGGCGTGTACGGTGGGAGGTCTATATAAGCAGCGCGTTTTGCCTGTACTGGGTCT
CTCTGGTTAGACCAGATCTGAGCCTGGGAGCTCTCTGGCTAACTAGGGAACCCACTGCTTAAGCCTCAAT
AAAGCTTGCCTTGAGTGCTTCAAGTAGTGTGTGCCCGTCTGTTGTGTGACTCTGGTAACTAGAGATCCCT
CAGACCCTTTTAGTCAGTGTGGAAAATCTCTAGCAGTGGCGCCCGAACAGGGACTTGAAAGCGAAAGGGA
AACCAGAGGAGCTCTCTCGACGCAGGACTCGGCTTGCTGAAGCGCGCACGGCAAGAGGCGAGGGGCGGCG
ACTGGTGAGTACGCCAAAAATTTTGACTAGCGGAGGCTAGAAGGAGAGAGATGGGTGCGAGAGCGTCAGT
ATTAAGCGGGGGAGAATTAGATCGCGATGGGAAAAAATTCGGTTAAGGCCAGGGGGAAAGAAAAAATATA
AATTAAAACATATAGTATGGGCAAGCAGGGAGCTAGAACGATTCGCAGTTAATCCTGGCCTGTTAGAAAC
ATCAGAAGGCTGTAGACAAATACTGGGACAGCTACAACCATCCCTTCAGACAGGATCAGAAGAACTTAGA
TCATTATATAATACAGTAGCAACCCTCTATTGTGTGCATCAAAGGATAGAGATAAAAGACACCAAGGAAG
CTTTAGACAAGATAGAGGAAGAGCAAAACAAAAGTAAGACCACCGCACAGCAAGCGGCCGCTGATCTTCA
GACCTGGAGGAGGAGATATGAGGGACAATTGGAGAAGTGAATTATATAAATATAAAGTAGTAAAAATTGA
ACCATTAGGAGTAGCACCCACCAAGGCAAAGAGAAGAGTGGTGCAGAGAGAAAAAAGAGCAGTGGGAATA
GGAGCTTTGTTCCTTGGGTTCTTGGGAGCAGCAGGAAGCACTATGGGCGCAGCGTCAATGACGCTGACGG
TACAGGCCAGACAATTATTGTCTGGTATAGTGCAGCAGCAGAACAATTTGCTGAGGGCTATTGAGGCGCA
ACAGCATCTGTTGCAACTCACAGTCTGGGGCATCAAGCAGCTCCAGGCAAGAATCCTGGCTGTGGAAAGA
TACCTAAAGGATCAACAGCTCCTGGGGATTTGGGGTTGCTCTGGAAAACTCATTTGCACCACTGCTGTGC
CTTGGAATGCTAGTTGGAGTAATAAATCTCTGGAACAGATTTGGAATCACACGACCTGGATGGAGTGGGA
CAGAGAAATTAACAATTACACAAGCTTAATACACTCCTTAATTGAAGAATCGCAAAACCAGCAAGAAAAG
AATGAACAAGAATTATTGGAATTAGATAAATGGGCAAGTTTGTGGAATTGGTTTAACATAACAAATTGGC
TGTGGTATATAAAATTATTCATAATGATAGTAGGAGGCTTGGTAGGTTTAAGAATAGTTTTTGCTGTACT
TTCTATAGTGAATAGAGTTAGGCAGGGATATTCACCATTATCGTTTCAGACCCACCTCCCAACCCCGAGG
GGACCCGACAGGCCCGAAGGAATAGAAGAAGAAGGTGGAGAGAGAGACAGAGACAGATCCATTCGATTAG
TGAACGGATCGGCACTGCGTGCGCCAATTCTGCAGACAAATGGCAGTATTCATCCACAATTTTAAAAGAA
AAGGGGGGATTGGGGGGTACAGTGCAGGGGAAAGAATAGTAGACATAATAGCAACAGACATACAAACTAA
AGAATTACAAAAACAAATTACAAAAATTCAAAATTTTCGGGTTTATTACAGGGACAGCAGAGATCCAGTT
TGGTTAATTAAGCTAGCTAGGTCTTGAAAGGAGTGGGAATTGGCTCCGGTGCCCGTCAGTGGGCAGAGCG
CACATCGCCCACAGTCCCCGAGAAGTTGGGGGGAGGGGTCGGCAATTGATCCGGTGCCTAGAGAAGGTGG
CGCGGGGTAAACTGGGAAAGTGATGTCGTGTACTGGCTCCGCCTTTTTCCCGAGGGTGGGGGAGAACCGT
ATATAAGTGCAGTAGTCGCCGTGAACGTTCTTTTTCGCAACGGGTTTGCCGCCAGAACACAGGTAAGTGC
CGTGTGTGGTTCCCGCGGGCCTGGCCTCTTTACGGGTTATGGCCCTTGCGTGCCTTGAATTACTTCCACT
GGCTGCAGTACGTGATTCTTGATCCCGAGCTTCGGGTTGGAAGTGGGTGGGAGAGTTCGAGGCCTTGCGC
TTAAGGAGCCCCTTCGCCTCGTGCTTGAGTTGAGGCCTGGCCTGGGCGCTGGGGCCGCCGCGTGCGAATC
TGGTGGCACCTTCGCGCCTGTCTCGCTGCTTTCGATAAGTCTCTAGCCATTTAAAATTTTTGATGACCTG
CTGCGACGCTTTTTTTCTGGCAAGATAGTCTTGTAAATGCGGGCCAAGATCTGCACACTGGTATTTCGGT
TTTTGGGGCCGCGGGCGGCGACGGGGCCCGTGCGTCCCAGCGCACATGTTCGGCGAGGCGGGGCCTGCGA
GCGCGGCCACCGAGAATCGGACGGGGGTAGTCTCAAGCTGGCCGGCCTGCTCTGGTGCCTGGCCTCGCGC
CGCCGTGTATCGCCCCGCCCTGGGCGGCAAGGCTGGCCCGGTCGGCACCAGTTGCGTGAGCGGAAAGATG
GCCGCTTCCCGGCCCTGCTGCAGGGAGCTCAAAATGGAGGACGCGGCGCTCGGGAGAGCGGGCGGGTGAG
TCACCCACACAAAGGAAAAGGGCCTTTCCGTCCTCAGCCGTCGCTTCATGTGACTCCACGGAGTACCGGG
CGCCGTCCAGGCACCTCGATTAGTTCTCGAGCTTTTGGAGTACGTCGTCTTTAGGTTGGGGGGAGGGGTT
TTATGCGATGGAGTTTCCCCACACTGAGTGGGTGGAGACTGAAGTTAGGCCAGCTTGGCACTTGATGTAA
TTCTCCTTGGAATTTGCCCTTTTTGAGTTTGGATCTTGGTTCATTCTCAAGCCTCAGACAGTGGTTCAAA
GTTTTTTTCTTCCATTTCAGGTGTCGTGAACCGGTGCCACCATGGCCCCAAAGAAGAAGCGGAAGGTCAG
CGCTAACCCCATCAACGCCAGCGGCGTGGACGCCAAGGCCATCCTGTCTGCCAGACTGAGCAAGAGCAGA
CGGCTGGAAAATCTGATCGCCCAGCTGCCCGGCGAGAAGAAGAATGGCCTGTTCGGAAACCTGATTGCCC
TGAGCCTGGGCCTGACCCCCAACTTCAAGAGCAACTTCGACCTGGCCGAGGATGCCAAACTGCAGCTGAG
CAAGGACACCTACGACGACGACCTGGACAACCTGCTGGCCCAGATCGGCGACCAGTACGCCGACCTGTTT
CTGGCCGCCAAGAACCTGTCCGACGCCATCCTGCTGAGCGACATCCTGAGAGTGAACACCGAGATCACCA
AGGCCCCCCTGAGCGCCTCTATGATCAAGAGATACGACGAGCACCACCAGGACCTGACCCTGCTGAAAGC
TCTCGTGCGGCAGCAGCTGCCTGAGAAGTACAAAGAGATTTTCTTCGACCAGAGCAAGAACGGCTACGCC
GGCTACATTGACGGCGGAGCCAGCCAGGAAGAGTTCTACAAGTTCATCAAGCCCATCCTGGAAAAGATGG
ACGGCACCGAGGAACTGCTCGTGAAGCTGAACAGAGAGGACCTGCTGCGGAAGCAGCGGACCTTCGACAA
CGGCAGCATCCCCCACCAGATCCACCTGGGAGAGCTGCACGCCATTCTGCGGCGGCAGGAAGATTTTTAC
CCATTCCTGAAGGACAACCGGGAAAAGATCGAGAAGATCCTGACCTTCCGCATCCCCTACTACGTGGGCC
CTCTGGCCAGGGGAAACAGCAGATTCGCCTGGATGACCAGAAAGAGCGAGGAAACCATCACCCCCTGGAA
CTTCGAGGAAGTGGTGGACAAGGGCGCTTCCGCCCAGAGCTTCATCGAGCGGATGACCAACTTCGATAAG
AACCTGCCCAACGAGAAGGTGCTGCCCAAGCACAGCCTGCTGTACGAGTACTTCACCGTGTATAACGAGC
TGACCAAAGTGAAATACGTGACCGAGGGAATGAGAAAGCCCGCCTTCCTGAGCGGCGAGCAGAAAAAGGC
CATCGTGGACCTGCTGTTCAAGACCAACCGGAAAGTGACCGTGAAGCAGCTGAAAGAGGACTACTTCAAG
AAAATCGAGTGCTTCGACTCCGTGGAAATCTCCGGCGTGGAAGATCGGTTCAACGCCTCCCTGGGCACAT
ACCACGATCTGCTGAAAATTATCAAGGACAAGGACTTCCTGGACAATGAGGAAAACGAGGACATTCTGGA
AGATATCGTGCTGACCCTGACACTGTTTGAGGACAGAGAGATGATCGAGGAACGGCTGAAAACCTATGCC
CACCTGTTCGACGACAAAGTGATGAAGCAGCTGAAGCGGCGGAGATACACCGGCTGGGGCAGGCTGAGCC
GGAAGCTGATCAACGGCATCCGGGACAAGCAGTCCGGCAAGACAATCCTGGATTTCCTGAAGTCCGACGG
CTTCGCCAACAGAAACTTCATGCAGCTGATCCACGACGACAGCCTGACCTTTAAAGAGGACATCCAGAAA
GCCCAGGTGTCCGGCCAGGGCGATAGCCTGCACGAGCACATTGCCAATCTGGCCGGCAGCCCCGCCATTA
AGAAGGGCATCCTGCAGACAGTGAAGGTGGTGGACGAGCTCGTGAAAGTGATGGGCCGGCACAAGCCCGA
GAACATCGTGATCGAAATGGCCAGAGAGAACCAGACCACCCAGAAGGGACAGAAGAACAGCCGCGAGAGA
ATGAAGCGGATCGAAGAGGGCATCAAAGAGCTGGGCAGCCAGATCCTGAAAGAACACCCCGTGGAAAACA
CCCAGCTGCAGAACGAGAAGCTGTACCTGTACTACCTGCAGAATGGGCGGGATATGTACGTGGACCAGGA
ACTGGACATCAACCGGCTGTCCGACTACGATGTGGACCATATCGTGCCTCAGAGCTTTCTGAAGGACGAC
TCCATCGACAACAAGGTGCTGACCAGAAGCGACAAGAACCGGGGCAAGAGCGACAACGTGCCCTCCGAAG
AGGTCGTGAAGAAGATGAAGAACTACTGGCGGCAGCTGCTGAACGCCAAGCTGATTACCCAGAGAAAGTT
CGACAATCTGACCAAGGCCGAGAGAGGCGGCCTGAGCGAACTGGATAAGGCCGGCTTCATCAAGAGACAG
CTGGTGGAAACCCGGCAGATCACAAAGCACGTGGCACAGATCCTGGACTCCCGGATGAACACTAAGTACG
ACGAGAATGACAAGCTGATCCGGGAAGTGAAAGTGATCACCCTGAAGTCCAAGCTGGTGTCCGATTTCCG
GAAGGATTTCCAGTTTTACAAAGTGCGCGAGATCAACAACTACCACCACGCCCACGACGCCTACCTGAAC
GCCGTCGTGGGAACCGCCCTGATCAAAAAGTACCCTAAGCTGGAAAGCGAGTTCGTGTACGGCGACTACA
AGGTGTACGACGTGCGGAAGATGATCGCCAAGAGCGAGCAGGAAATCGGCAAGGCTACCGCCAAGTACTT
CTTCTACAGCAACATCATGAACTTTTTCAAGACCGAGATTACCCTGGCCAACGGCGAGATCCGGAAGCGG
CCTCTGATCGAGACAAACGGCGAAACCGGGGAGATCGTGTGGGATAAGGGCCGGGATTTTGCCACCGTGC
GGAAAGTGCTGAGCATGCCCCAAGTGAATATCGTGAAAAAGACCGAGGTGCAGACAGGCGGCTTCAGCAA
AGAGTCTATCCTGCCCAAGAGGAACAGCGATAAGCTGATCGCCAGAAAGAAGGACTGGGACCCTAAGAAG
TACGGCGGCTTCGACAGCCCCACCGTGGCCTATTCTGTGCTGGTGGTGGCCAAAGTGGAAAAGGGCAAGT
CCAAGAAACTGAAGAGTGTGAAAGAGCTGCTGGGGATCACCATCATGGAAAGAAGCAGCTTCGAGAAGAA
TCCCATCGACTTTCTGGAAGCCAAGGGCTACAAAGAAGTGAAAAAGGACCTGATCATCAAGCTGCCTAAG
TACTCCCTGTTCGAGCTGGAAAACGGCCGGAAGAGAATGCTGGCCTCTGCCGGCGAACTGCAGAAGGGAA
ACGAACTGGCCCTGCCCTCCAAATATGTGAACTTCCTGTACCTGGCCAGCCACTATGAGAAGCTGAAGGG
CTCCCCCGAGGATAATGAGCAGAAACAGCTGTTTGTGGAACAGCACAAGCACTACCTGGACGAGATCATC
GAGCAGATCAGCGAGTTCTCCAAGAGAGTGATCCTGGCCGACGCTAATCTGGACAAAGTGCTGTCCGCCT
ACAACAAGCACCGGGATAAGCCCATCAGAGAGCAGGCCGAGAATATCATCCACCTGTTTACCCTGACCAA
TCTGGGAGCCCCTGCCGCCTTCAAGTACTTTGACACCACCATCGACCGGAAGAGGTACACCAGCACCAAA
GAGGTGCTGGACGCCACCCTGATCCACCAGAGCATCACCGGCCTGTACGAGACACGGATCGACCTGTCTC
AGCTGGGAGGCGACAAACAAAAGAAACGCGGAGGCAAGGACAAGAAGTACAGCATCGGCCTGGACATCGG
CACCAACTCTGTGGGCTGGGCCGTGATCACCGACGAGTACAAGGTGCCCAGCAAGAAATTCAAGGTGCTG
GGCAACACCGACCGGCACAGCATCAAGAAGAACCTGATCGGAGCCCTGCTGTTCGACAGCGGCGAAACAG
CCGAGGCCACCCGGCTGAAGAGAACCGCCAGAAGAAGATACACCAGACGGAAGAACCGGATCTGCTATCT
GCAAGAGATCTTCAGCAACGAGATGGCCAAGGTGGACGACAGCTTCTTCCACAGACTGGAAGAGTCCTTC
CTGGTGGAAGAGGATAAGAAGCACGAGCGGCACCCCATCTTCGGCAACATCGTGGACGAGGTGGCCTACC
ACGAGAAGTACCCCACCATCTACCACCTGAGAAAGAAACTGGTGGACAGCACCGACAAGGCCGACCTGCG
GCTGATCTATCTGGCCCTGGCCCACATGATCAAGTTCCGGGGCCACTTCCTGATCGAGGGCGACCTGAAC
CCCGACAACAGCGACGTGGACAAGCTGTTCATCCAGCTGGTGCAGACCTACAACCAGCTGTTCGAGGAAA
CTAGTCCAAAAAAGAAGAGAAAGGTAGGATCCGGCGCAACAAACTTCTCTCTGCTGAAACAAGCCGGAGA
TGTCGAAGAGAATCCTGGACCGACCGAGTACAAGCCCACGGTGCGCCTCGCCACCCGCGACGACGTCCCC
AGGGCCGTACGCACCCTCGCCGCCGCGTTCGCCGACTACCCCGCCACGCGCCACACCGTCGATCCGGACC
GCCACATCGAGCGGGTCACCGAGCTGCAAGAACTCTTCCTCACGCGCGTCGGGCTCGACATCGGCAAGGT
GTGGGTCGCGGACGACGGCGCCGCGGTGGCGGTCTGGACCACGCCGGAGAGCGTCGAAGCGGGGGCGGTG
TTCGCCGAGATCGGCCCGCGCATGGCCGAGTTGAGCGGTTCCCGGCTGGCCGCGCAGCAACAGATGGAAG
GCCTCCTGGCGCCGCACCGGCCCAAGGAGCCCGCGTGGTTCCTGGCCACCGTCGGAGTCTCGCCCGACCA
CCAGGGCAAGGGTCTGGGCAGCGCCGTCGTGCTCCCCGGAGTGGAGGCGGCCGAGCGCGCCGGGGTGCCC
GCCTTCCTGGAGACCTCCGCGCCCCGCAACCTCCCCTTCTACGAGCGGCTCGGCTTCACCGTCACCGCCG
ACGTCGAGGTGCCCGAAGGACCGCGCACCTGGTGCATGACCCGCAAGCCCGGTGCCTGAACGCGTTAAGT
CGACAATCAACCTCTGGATTACAAAATTTGTGAAAGATTGACTGGTATTCTTAACTATGTTGCTCCTTTT
ACGCTATGTGGATACGCTGCTTTAATGCCTTTGTATCATGCTATTGCTTCCCGTATGGCTTTCATTTTCT
CCTCCTTGTATAAATCCTGGTTGCTGTCTCTTTATGAGGAGTTGTGGCCCGTTGTCAGGCAACGTGGCGT
GGTGTGCACTGTGTTTGCTGACGCAACCCCCACTGGTTGGGGCATTGCCACCACCTGTCAGCTCCTTTCC
GGGACTTTCGCTTTCCCCCTCCCTATTGCCACGGCGGAACTCATCGCCGCCTGCCTTGCCCGCTGCTGGA
CAGGGGCTCGGCTGTTGGGCACTGACAATTCCGTGGTGTTGTCGGGGAAATCATCGTCCTTTCCTTGGCT
GCTCGCCTGTGTTGCCACCTGGATTCTGCGCGGGACGTCCTTCTGCTACGTCCCTTCGGCCCTCAATCCA
GCGGACCTTCCTTCCCGCGGCCTGCTGCCGGCTCTGCGGCCTCTTCCGCGTCTTCGCCTTCGCCCTCAGA
CGAGTCGGATCTCCCTTTGGGCCGCCTCCCCGCGTCGACTTTAAGACCAATGACTTACAAGGCAGCTGTA
GATCTTAGCCACTTTTTAAAAGAAAAGGGGGGACTGGAAGGGCTAATTCACTCCCAACGAAGACAAGATC
TGCTTTTTGCTTGTACTGGGTCTCTCTGGTTAGACCAGATCTGAGCCTGGGAGCTCTCTGGCTAACTAGG
GAACCCACTGCTTAAGCCTCAATAAAGCTTGCCTTGAGTGCTTCAAGTAGTGTGTGCCCGTCTGTTGTGT
GACTCTGGTAACTAGAGATCCCTCAGACCCTTTTAGTCAGTGTGGAAAATCTCTAGCAGGGCCCGTTTAA
ACCCGCTGATCAGCCTCGACTGTGCCTTCTAGTTGCCAGCCATCTGTTGTTTGCCCCTCCCCCGTGCCTT
CCTTGACCCTGGAAGGTGCCACTCCCACTGTCCTTTCCTAATAAAATGAGGAAATTGCATCGCATTGTCT
GAGTAGGTGTCATTCTATTCTGGGGGGTGGGGTGGGGCAGGACAGCAAGGGGGAGGATTGGGAAGACAAT
AGCAGGCATGCTGGGGATGCGGTGGGCTCTATGGCTTCTGAGGCGGAAAGAACCAGCTGGGGCTCTAGGG
GGTATCCCC
[124 nt withheld, positions 9880-10003]
C
[91 nt withheld, positions 10005-10095]
A
[49 nt withheld, positions 10097-10145]
CCTTTGACGTTGGAGTCCACGTTCTTT
[37 nt withheld, positions 10173-10209]
ACCCTATCTCGGTCTATTCTTTTGATTTATAAGGGATTTTGCCGATTTCGGCCTATTGGTTAAAAAATGA
GCTGATTTAACAAAAATTTAACGCGAATTAATTCTGTGGAATGTGTGTCAGTTAGGGTGTGGAAAGTCCC
CAGGCTCCCCAGCAGGCAGAAGTATGCAAAGCATGCATCTCAATTAGTCAGCAACCAGGTGTGGAAAGTC
CCCAGGCTCCCCAGCAGGCAGAAGTATGCAAAGCATGCATCTCAATTAGTCAGCAACCATAGTCCCGCCC
CTAACTCCGCCCATCCCGCCCCTAACTCCGCCCAGTTCCGCCCATTCTCCGCCCCATGGCTGACTAATTT
TTTTTATTTATGCAGAGGCCGAGGCCGCCTCTGCCTCTGAGCTATTCCAGAAGTAGTGAGGAGGCTTTTT
TGGAGGCCTAGGCTTTTGCAAAAAGCTCCCGGGAGCTTGTATATCCATTTTCGGATCTGATCAGCACGTG
TTGACAATTAATCATCGGCATAGTATATCGGCATAGTATAATACGACAAGGTGAGGAACTAAACCATGGC
CAAGTTGACCAGTGCCGTTCCGGTGCTCACCGCGCGCGACGTCGCCGGAGCGGTCGAGTTCTGGACCGAC
CGGCTCGGGTTCTCCCGGGACTTCGTGGAGGACGACTTCGCCGGTGTGGTCCGGGACGACGTGACCCTGT
TCATCAGCGCGGTCCAGGACCAGGTGGTGCCGGACAACACCCTGGCCTGGGTGTGGGTGCGCGGCCTGGA
CGAGCTGTACGCCGAGTGGTCGGAGGTCGTGTCCACGAACTTCCGGGACGCCTCCGGGCCGGCCATGACC
GAGATCGGCGAGCAGCCGTGGGGGCGGGAGTTCGCCCTGCGCGACCCGGCCGGCAACTGCGTGCACTTCG
TGGCCGAGGAGCAGGACTGACACGTGCTACGAGATTTCGATTCCACCGCCGCCTTCTATGAAAGGTTGGG
CTTCGGAATCGTTTTCCGGGACGCCGGCTGGATGATCCTCCAGCGCGGGGATCTCATGCTGGAGTTCTTC
GCCCACCCCAACTTGTTTATTGCAGCTTATAATGGTTACAAATAAAGCAATAGCATCACAAATTTCACAA
ATAAAGCATTTTTTTCACTGCATTCTAGTTGTGGTTTGTCCAAACTCATCAATGTATCTTATCATGTCTG
TATACCGTCGACCTCTAGCTAGAGCTTGGCGTAATCATGGTCATAGCTGTTTCCTGTGTGAAATTGTTAT
CCGCTCACAATTCCACACAACATACGAGCCGGAAGCATAAAGTGTAAAGCCTGGGGTGCCTAATGAGTGA
GCTAACTCACATTAATTGCGTTGCGCTCACTGCCCGCTTTCCAGTCGGGAAACCTGTCGTGCCAGCTGCA
TTAATGAATCGGCCAACGCGCGGGGAGAGGCGGTTTGCGTATTGGGCGCTCTTCCGCTTCCTCGCTCACT
GACTCGCTGCGCTCGGTCGTTCGGCTGCGGCGAGCGGTATCAGCTCACTCAAAGGCGGTAATACGGTTAT
CCACAGAATCAGGGGATAACGCAGGAAAGAACATGTGAGCAAAAGGCCAGCAAAAGGCCAGGAACCGTAA
AAAGGCCGCGTTGCTGGCGTTTTTCCATAGGCTCCGCCCCCCTGACGAGCATCACAAAAATCGACGCTCA
AGTCAGAGGTGGCGAAACCCGACAGGACTATAAAGATACCAGGCGTTTCCCCCTGGAAGCTCCCTCGTGC
GCTCTCCTGTTCCGACCCTGCCGCTTACCGGATACCTGTCCGCCTTTCTCCCTTCGGGAAGCGTGGCGCT
TTCTCATAGCTCACGCTGTAGGTATCTCAGTTCGGTGTAGGTCGTTCGCTCCAAGCTGGGCTGTGTGCAC
GAACCCCCCGTTCAGCCCGACCGCTGCGCCTTATCCGGTAACTATCGTCTTGAGTCCAACCCGGTAAGAC
ACGACTTATCGCCACTGGCAGCAGCCACTGGTAACAGGATTAGCAGAGCGAGGTATGTAGGCGGTGCTAC
AGAGTTCTTGAAGTGGTGGCCTAACTACGGCTACACTAGAAGAACAGTATTTGGTATCTGCGCTCTGCTG
AAGCCAGTTACCTTCGGAAAAAGAGTTGGTAGCTCTTGATCCGGCAAACAAACCACCGCTGGTAGCGGTG
GTTTTTTTGTTTGCAAGCAGCAGATTACGCGCAGAAAAAAAGGATCTCAAGAAGATCCTTTGATCTTTTC
TACGGGGTCTGACGCTCAGTGGAACGAAAACTCACGTTAAGGGATTTTGGTCATGAGATTATCAAAAAGG
ATCTTCACCTAGATCCTTTTAAATTAAAAATGAAGTTTTAAATCAATCTAAAGTATATATGAGTAAACTT
GGTCTGACAGTTACCAATGCTTAATCAGTGAGGCACCTATCTCAGCGATCTGTCTATTTCGTTCATCCAT
AGTTGCCTGACTCCCCGTCGTGTAGATAACTACGATACGGGAGGGCTTACCATCTGGCCCCAGTGCTGCA
ATGATACCGCGAGACCCACGCTCACCGGCTCCAGATTTATCAGCAATAAACCAGCCAGCCGGAAGGGCCG
AGCGCAGAAGTGGTCCTGCAACTTTATCCGCCTCCATCCAGTCTATTAATTGTTGCCGGGAAGCTAGAGT
AAGTAGTTCGCCAGTTAATAGTTTGCGCAACGTTGTTGCCATTGCTACAGGCATCGTGGTGTCACGCTCG
TCGTTTGGTATGGCTTCATTCAGCTCCGGTTCCCAACGATCAAGGCGAGTTACATGATCCCCCATGTTGT
GCAAAAAAGCGGTTAGCTCCTTCGGTCCTCCGATCGTTGTCAGAAGTAAGTTGGCCGCAGTGTTATCACT
CATGGTTATGGCAGCACTGCATAATTCTCTTACTGTCATGCCATCCGTAAGATGCTTTTCTGTGACTGGT
GAGTACTCAACCAAGTCATTCTGAGAATAGTGTATGCGGCGACCGAGTTGCTCTTGCCCGGCGTCAATAC
GGGATAATACCGCGCCACATAGCAGAACTTTAAAAGTGCTCATCATTGGAAAACGTTCTTCGGGGCGAAA
ACTCTCAAGGATCTTACCGCTGTTGAGATCCAGTTCGATGTAACCCACTCGTGCACCCAACTGATCTTCA
GCATCTTTTACTTTCACCAGCGTTTCTGGGTGAGCAAAAACAGGAAGGCAAAATGCCGCAAAAAAGGGAA
TAAGGGCGACACGGAAATGTTGAATACTCATACTCTTCCTTTTTCAATATTATTGAAGCATTTATCAGGG
TTATTGTCTCATGAGCGGATACATATTTGAATGTATTTAGAAAAATAAACAAATAGGGGTTCCGCGCACA
TTTCCCCGAAAAGTGCCACCTGAC
